>Addgene plasmid #79937 | pCMV-EPN-22 | depositor partial sequence | sequence record 150572 | EPN-22
CTAGAATTATCGATCCGGAGGTACCATGCTGCAGTCTCGTCCGGAACCGACCGCACCGCCGGAAGAATCT
TTCCGTTCTGGTGTTGAAACCACCACGCCACCGCAAAAACAGGAGCCGATCGACAAAGAACTGGCGGCGC
TGACCTCTCTGCGTTCTCTGTTCGGTAACGACCCGTCTTCTCAGAAGATCGAAGAGCTGTTCAAGAAACA
CAAGATCGTTGCCGTGCTGCGTGCCAATAGTGTGGAAGAAGCGAAAAAGAAAGCGCTGGCGGTTTTCCTG
GGCGGCGTTCATCTGATTGAAATTACCTTTACCGTGCCGGATGCGGATACCGTGATTAAGGAACTGAGCT
TTCTGAAGGAAATGGGCGCGATTATTGGTGCGGGCACCGTGACCAGCGTGGAGCAGTGCCGTAAAGCGGT
GGAAAGTGGCGCCGAATTCATTGTGAGTCCGCACCTGGACGAGGAAATTAGCCAATTTTGCAAGGAGAAG
GGTGTGTTCTATATGCCAGGCGTTATGACCCCGACCGAACTGGTGAAAGCCATGAAACTGGGCCATACCA
TCTTAAAACTGTTTCCGGGTGAGGTGGTGGGTCCGCAGTTTGTTAAAGCGATGAAAGGTCCGTTTCCGAA
TGTGAAATTTGTGCCAACCGGCGGTGTTAATCTGGACAATGTGTGCGAATGGTTCAAAGCGGGCGTGCTG
GCCGTGGGCGTGGGCAGCGCGTTAGTGAAAGGCACCCCGGTGGAAGTGGCGGAAAAGGCCAAGGCGTTCG
TTGAGAAGATTCGTGGCTGCACCGAACAGAAGCTGATCTCCGAAGAAGACCTGCACGGTCTGCAGGACGA
CCCGGACCTGCAAGCACTGCTCAAGGGCAGCCAGCTGCTGAAAGTTAAATCTTCTTCTTGGCGTCGTGAA
CGTTTCTACAAACTCCAGGAGGACTGCAAAACCATCTGGCAGGAATCCCGTAAAGTTATGCGTTCTCCGG
AATCTCAGCTGTTCTCTATCGAAGACATCCAGGAAGTTCGTATGGGTCACCGTACCGAAGGTCTGGAAAA
ATTCGCGCGTGACATCCCGGAAGACCGTTGCTTCTCCATCGTTTTCAAAGACCAGCGTAACACCCTGGAC
CTGATCGCGCCGTCTCCGGCGGACGCGCAGCACTGGGTTCAGGGTCTGCGTAAAATCATCCACCACTCTG
GTTCTATGGACCAACGTCAGAAATGACTCGAGAAGCTTGCTAGCAGATCTT
