>Addgene plasmid #79937 | pCMV-EPN-22 | addgene partial sequence | sequence record 162345 | CMV-F 5'-CGCAAATGGGCGGTAGGCGTG-3'
TCTCTGGCTAACTAGAGAACCCACTGCCTTACTGGCTTATCGAAATTAATACGACTCACTATAGGGAGAC
CCAAGCTGGCTAGCGTTTAAACGGGCCCTCTAGAATTATCGATCCGGAGGTACCATGCTGCAGTCTCGTC
CGGAACCGACCGCACCGCCGGAAGAATCTTTCCGTTCTGGTGTTGAAACCACCACGCCACCGCAAAAACA
GGAGCCGATCGACAAAGAACTGGCGGCGCTGACCTCTCTGCGTTCTCTGTTCGGTAACGACCCGTCTTCT
CAGAAGATCGAAGAGCTGTTCAAGAAACACAAGATCGTTGCCGTGCTGCGTGCCAATAGTGTGGAAGAAG
CGAAAAAGAAAGCGCTGGCGGTTTTCCTGGGCGGCGTTCATCTGATTGAAATTACCTTTACCGTGCCGGA
TGCGGATACCGTGATTAAGGAACTGAGCTTTCTGAAGGAAATGGGCGCGATTATTGGTGCGGGCACCGTG
ACCAGCGTGGAGCAGTGCCGTAAAGCGGTGGAAAGTGGCGCCGAATTCATTGTGAGTCCGCACCTGGACG
AGGAAATTAGCCAATTTTGCAAGGAGAAGGGTGTGTTCTATATGCCAGGCGTTATGACCCCGACCGAACT
GGTGAAAGCCATGAAACTGGGCCATACCATCTTAAAACTGTTTCCGGGTGAGGTGGTGGGTCCGCAGTTT
GTTAAAGCGATGAAAGGTCCGTTTCCGAATGTGAAATTTGTGCCAACCGGCGGTGTTAATCTGGACAATG
TGTGCGAATGGTTCAAAGCGGGCGTGCTGGCCGTGGGCGTGGGCAGCGCGTTAGTGAAAGGCACCCCGGT
GGAAGTGGCGGAAAAGGCCAAGGCGTTCGTTGAGAAGATTCGTGGCTGCACCGAACAGAAGCTGATCTCC
GAAGAAGACCTGCACGGTCTGCAGGACGACCCGGACCTGCAAGCACTGCTCA
