>Addgene plasmid #79937 | pCMV-EPN-22 | addgene partial sequence | sequence record 162346 | Bglob-pA-R 5'-ttttggcagagggaaaaaga-3'
ATTTCTGACGTTGGTCCATAGAACCAGAGTGGTGGATGATTTTACGCAGACCCTGAACCCAGTGCTGCGC
GTCCGCCGGAGACGGCGCGATCAGGTCCAGGGTGTTACGCTGGTCTTTGAAAACGATGGAGAAGCAACGG
TCTTCCGGGATGTCACGCGCGAATTTTTCCAGACCTTCGGTACGGTGACCCATACGAACTTCCTGGATGT
CTTCGATAGAGAACAGCTGAGATTCCGGAGAACGCATAACTTTACGGGATTCCTGCCAGATGGTTTTGCA
GTCCTCCTGGAGTTTGTAGAAACGTTCACGACGCCAAGAAGAAGATTTAACTTTCAGCAGCTGGCTGCCC
TTGAGCAGTGCTTGCAGGTCCGGGTCGTCCTGCAGACCGTGCAGGTCTTCTTCGGAGATCAGCTTCTGTT
CGGTGCAGCCACGAATCTTCTCAACGAACGCCTTGGCCTTTTCCGCCACTTCCACCGGGGTGCCTTTCAC
TAACGCGCTGCCCACGCCCACGGCCAGCACGCCCGCTTTGAACCATTCGCACACATTGTCCAGATTAACA
CCGCCGGTTGGCACAAATTTCACATTCGGAAACGGACCTTTCATCGCTTTAACAAACTGCGGACCCACCA
CCTCACCCGGAAACAGTTTTAAGATGGTATGGCCCAGTTTCATGGCTTTCACCAGTTCGGTCGGGGTCAT
AACGCCTGGCATATAGAACACACCCTTCTCCTTGCAAAATTGGCTAATTTCCTCGTCCAGGTGCGGACTC
ACAATGAATTCGGCGCCACTTTCCACCGCTTTACGGCACTGCTCCACGCTGGTCACGGTGCCCGCACCAA
TAATCGCGCCCATTTCCTTCAGAAAGCTCAGTTCCTTAATCACGGTATCCGCATCCGGCACGGTAAAGGT
AATTTCAATCAGATGAACGCCGCCCAGGAAAACCGCCAGCGCTTTCTTTTTCGCTTCTTCCACACTATTG
GCACGCA
