[The description below was written by a language model from this plasmid's Addgene catalogue record.]
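Description:
pCMV-EPN-22 is a mammalian expression plasmid built on a pCMV backbone (about 5.4 kb without insert), with the insert cloned between the KpnI and XhoI sites. The record lists it as both a mammalian and bacterial expression vector. It is maintained as a high-copy plasmid in E. coli under ampicillin selection and carries a neomycin resistance marker that allows G418 selection of transfected mammalian cells. No feature table is provided, so the promoter is not explicitly annotated, although the backbone name implies that expression is driven by the cytomegalovirus immediate-early promoter. The origins of replication and polyadenylation signals are likewise not stated.

The insert, EPN-22, is summarised in the record as "Late12-I3-01-myc-PH", which describes a modular fusion protein. I3-01 is a computationally designed self-assembling protein nanocage subunit, and the myc element is an epitope tag for detection. "Late12" presumably denotes a late-domain-type element, a class of motifs that recruit the cellular ESCRT budding machinery, and "PH" most likely indicates a pleckstrin homology domain providing membrane binding, here placed at the C-terminal end; the record does not define either term or give their sources. The construct belongs to a series of enveloped protein nanocage (EPN) designs from a study showing that designed proteins can induce release of nanocage-containing extracellular vesicles from cells. It appears to be a variant testing an alternative arrangement of membrane-binding, self-assembly and budding modules, and would typically be transfected into mammalian cells to assess nanocage assembly and vesicle release.
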