Addgene plasmid #79937: pCMV-EPN-22
Purpose: Late12-I3-01-myc-PH
Depositing lab: Neil King. Depositing organization: University of Washington. Publication: Designed proteins induce the formation of nanocage-containing extracellular vesicles. Votteler J, Ogohara C, Yi S, Hsia Y, Nattermann U, Belnap DM, King NP, Sundquist WI. Nature. 2016 Dec 8;540(7632):292-295. doi: 10.1038/nature20607. Epub 2016 Nov 30. PubMed 27919066.
Backbone
  Vector backbone: pCMV
  Backbone size w/o insert (bp): 5443
  Modifications to backbone: Inserts were cloned into the Kpn1 and Xho1 sites
  Vector type: Mammalian Expression, Bacterial Expression
  Selectable markers: Neomycin (select with G418)
Growth in bacteria
  Bacterial resistance: Ampicillin, 100 μg/mL
  Growth temperature: 37°C
  Growth strain: DH5alpha
  Copy number: High Copy
Gene/Insert
  Gene/Insert name: EPN-22
Terms and licenses: Academic/Nonprofit Terms; Industry Terms: Not Available to Industry
How to cite: pCMV-EPN-22 was a gift from Neil King (Addgene plasmid # 79937 ; http://n2t.net/addgene:79937 ; RRID:Addgene_79937)
